Addgene plasmid #66494: RXFP3-Tango
Purpose: Expression of G protein-coupled receptors for PRESTO-Tango: parallel receptorome expression and screening via transcriptional output, with transcriptional activation following arrestin translocation
Depositing lab: Bryan Roth. Depositing organization: University of North Carolina at Chapel Hill. Publication: PRESTO-Tango as an open-source resource for interrogation of the druggable human GPCRome. Kroeze WK, Sassano MF, Huang XP, Lansu K, McCorvy JD, Giguere PM, Sciaky N, Roth BL. Nat Struct Mol Biol. 2015 May;22(5):362-9. doi: 10.1038/nsmb.3014. Epub 2015 Apr 20. PubMed 25895059.
Backbone
  Vector backbone: empty Tango
  Backbone size w/o insert (bp): 6632
  Vector type: Mammalian Expression
  Selectable markers: Neomycin (select with G418)
Growth in bacteria
  Bacterial resistance: Ampicillin, 100 μg/mL
  Growth temperature: 37°C
  Growth strain: DH5alpha
  Copy number: High Copy
Gene/Insert
  Gene/Insert name: RXFP3
  Species: H. sapiens (human)
  Insert size (bp): 1407
  Entrez Gene: RXFP3 (a.k.a. GPCR135, RLN3R1, RXFPR3, SALPR)
  Promoter: CMV
  Tag / fusion protein: FLAG (N terminal on backbone)
  Cloning method: Restriction Enzyme; 5′ cloning site NotI (not destroyed); 3′ cloning site XhoI (unknown if destroyed)
  Sequencing primers: 5′ CMV-F; 3′ Tet-R
Terms and licenses: Academic/Nonprofit Terms; Industry Terms: Not Available to Industry
Depositor comments: Please note: Most of the PRESTO-Tango vectors do not contain the XhoI cut site downstream of the tTA sequence and instead carry an XbaI site. If you need to perform an XhoI digest we recommend sequencing with a forward primer at the C-terminus of tTA to determine which of the two sites is present. Suggested primer: 5-gagctccacttagacggcgagg-3. Original backbone was pcDNA3.1(+). These plasmids were generated as part of the Illuminating the Druggable Genome (IDG) program sponsored by the NIH Common Fund. The goal of this program is to identify, gather, and distribute information and resources for proteins that currently are not well-studied yet belong to commonly drug-targeted protein families: protein kinases, non-olfactory G-protein coupled receptors (GPCRs), and ion channels. The IDG program is designed to develop fundamental research tools for understudied proteins, elucidate their function, and disseminate the IDG-related resources and data to the greater scientific community.
How to cite: RXFP3-Tango was a gift from Bryan Roth (Addgene plasmid # 66494 ; http://n2t.net/addgene:66494 ; RRID:Addgene_66494)
