[The description below was written by a language model from this plasmid's Addgene catalogue record and pLannotate feature annotations shown in this document.]
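Description:
RXFP3-Tango is a mammalian expression plasmid from the PRESTO-Tango GPCR collection, built on an "empty Tango" backbone that derives from pcDNA3.1(+). It is propagated in E. coli through a high-copy ColE1/pUC-type origin with ampicillin resistance (AmpR under its own bla promoter). It also carries an f1 origin and an SV40 promoter-driven neomycin phosphotransferase cassette with an SV40 poly(A) signal, which allows G418 selection of transfected mammalian cells. The sequenced record is about 8 kb, consistent with the stated backbone and insert sizes.

The payload is a single fusion open reading frame driven by the CMV enhancer/promoter and terminated by the bGH polyadenylation signal. An N-terminal FLAG epitope supplied by the backbone precedes the human RXFP3 coding sequence (1,407 bp), which encodes the relaxin-3 receptor, also known as GPCR135 or SALPR. Downstream of the receptor lies a short fragment of the vasopressin V2 receptor (AVPR2). In Tango designs this C-terminal tail segment is generally included to strengthen arrestin recruitment. It is followed by TetR and the VP16 activation domain, which together make up the tTA transcription factor. A protease cleavage site normally links the receptor tail to tTA in this system, but the feature table does not annotate one.

As the record's purpose states, the readout is transcriptional activation following arrestin translocation: receptor activation leads to release of tTA, which then drives a reporter. The plasmid is intended for parallel ligand screening across the druggable GPCRome and was produced as part of a programme on understudied drug-target families. The depositor notes that the site downstream of tTA may be XbaI rather than XhoI in most vectors of this series.
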