Features (pLannotate 1.2.2; 24 found; start..end, strand, type, name):
    183..562     +  enhancer       CMV enhancer: human cytomegalovirus immediate early enhancer
    563..766     +  promoter       CMV promoter: human cytomegalovirus (CMV) immediate early promoter
    762..795     +  LTR            5' LTR (truncated) (fragment): truncated 5' long terminal repeat (LTR) from HIV-1
    811..829     +  promoter       T7 promoter: promoter for bacteriophage T7 RNA polymerase
    988..1008    +  CDS            3xFLAG (fragment): three tandem FLAG® epitope tags
   1021..2427    +  CDS            RXFP3: RL3R1_HUMAN - Also known as GPCR135, RLN3R1, SALPR. Experimental evidence at protein level: Swiss-Prot protein existence level 1. Receptor for RNL3/relaxin-3. Binding of the ligand inhibit cAMP accumulation. From Homo sapiens (Human).
   2440..2520    +  CDS            AVPR2 (fragment): V2R_HUMAN - Also known as ADHR, DIR, DIR3, V2R. Experimental evidence at protein level: Swiss-Prot protein existence level 1. Receptor for arginine vasopressin. The activity of this receptor is mediated by G proteins which activate adenylate cyclase. Involved in renal water reabsorption. From Homo sapiens (Human).
   2548..3161    +  CDS            TetR (fragment): tetracycline repressor TetR; tetR from transposon Tn10; TetR binds to the tetracycline operator tetO to inhibit transcription. This inhibition can be relieved by adding tetracycline or doxycycline.
   3313..3546    +  CDS            VP16 AD: transcriptional activation domain of herpes simplex virus protein VP16 (Triezenberg et al., 1988; Cousens et al., 1989); UL48
   3587..3811    +  polyA_signal   bGH poly(A) signal: bovine growth hormone polyadenylation signal
   3815..3836    +  promoter       SV40 promoter (fragment): SV40 enhancer and early promoter
   3857..4285    +  rep_origin     f1 ori (sequence partly withheld): f1 bacteriophage origin of replication; arrow indicates direction of (+) strand synthesis
   4299..4628    +  promoter       SV40 promoter: SV40 enhancer and early promoter
   4695..5486    +  CDS            neo: KKA2_KLEPN - Also known as kan, nptII. Experimental evidence at protein level: Swiss-Prot protein existence level 1. Resistance to kanamycin, neomycin, paromomycin, ribostamycin, butirosin and gentamicin B. From Klebsiella pneumoniae.
   5510..5668    +  CDS            ble (fragment): BLE_KLEPN - Experimental evidence at protein level: Swiss-Prot protein existence level 1. Binding protein with a strong affinity to the bleomycin family of antibiotics. Binds to CL990; an antimitotic-antibiotic compound. From Klebsiella pneumoniae.
   5663..5784    +  polyA_signal   SV40 poly(A) signal: SV40 polyadenylation signal
   5857..5873    -  protein_bind   lac operator: The lac repressor binds to the lac operator to inhibit transcription in E. coli. This inhibition can be relieved by adding lactose or isopropyl-β-D-thiogalactopyranoside (IPTG). lac repressor encoded by lacI
   5881..5911    -  promoter       lac promoter: promoter for the E. coli lac operon
   5926..5947    -  protein_bind   CAP binding site: CAP binding activates transcription in the presence of cAMP. E. coli catabolite activator protein
   5960..6052    -  CDS            lacI (fragment): lac repressor; lacI; The lac repressor binds to the lac operator to inhibit transcription in E. coli. This inhibition can be relieved by adding lactose or isopropyl-β-D-thiogalactopyranoside (IPTG).
   6235..6823    -  rep_origin     ori: high-copy-number ColE1/pMB1/pBR322/pUC origin of replication
   6994..7854    -  CDS            AmpR: β-lactamase; bla; confers resistance to ampicillin, carbenicillin, and related antibiotics
   7855..7959    -  promoter       AmpR promoter: bla
   8018..28      -  misc_feature   bom (fragment) (across the origin): basis of mobility region from pBR322
>Addgene plasmid #66494 | RXFP3-Tango | addgene full sequence | sequence record 494151 | Addgene NGS Result
CTCTGATGCCGCATAGTTAAGCCAGTATCTGCTCCCTGCTTGTGTGTTGGAGGTCGCTGAGTAGTGCGCG
AGCAAAATTTAAGCTACAACAAGGCAAGGCTTGACCGACAATTGCATGAAGAATCTGCTTAGGGTTAGGC
GTTTTGCGCTGCTTCGCGATGTACGGGCCAGATATACGCGTTGACATTGATTATTGACTAGTTATTAATA
GTAATCAATTACGGGGTCATTAGTTCATAGCCCATATATGGAGTTCCGCGTTACATAACTTACGGTAAAT
GGCCCGCCTGGCTGACCGCCCAACGACCCCCGCCCATTGACGTCAATAATGACGTATGTTCCCATAGTAA
CGCCAATAGGGACTTTCCATTGACGTCAATGGGTGGAGTATTTACGGTAAACTGCCCACTTGGCAGTACA
TCAAGTGTATCATATGCCAAGTACGCCCCCTATTGACGTCAATGACGGTAAATGGCCCGCCTGGCATTAT
GCCCAGTACATGACCTTATGGGACTTTCCTACTTGGCAGTACATCTACGTATTAGTCATCGCTATTACCA
TGGTGATGCGGTTTTGGCAGTACATCAATGGGCGTGGATAGCGGTTTGACTCACGGGGATTTCCAAGTCT
CCACCCCATTGACGTCAATGGGAGTTTGTTTTGGCACCAAAATCAACGGGACTTTCCAAAATGTCGTAAC
AACTCCGCCCCATTGACGCAAATGGGCGGTAGGCGTGTACGGTGGGAGGTCTATATAAGCAGAGCTCTCT
GGCTAACTAGAGAACCCACTGCTTACTGGCTTATCGAAATTAATACGACTCACTATAGGGAGACCCAAGC
TGGCTAGCGTTTAAACTTAAGCTTGGTACCGAGCTCGGATCCACTAGTCCAGTGTGGTGGAATTCTGCAG
ATATCCAGCACAGTGGCGGCCGCGCCACCATGAAGACGATCATCGCCCTGAGCTACATCTTCTGCCTGGT
ATTCGCCGACTACAAGGACGATGATGACGCCAGCATCGATATGCAGATGGCCGACGCCGCCACTATTGCC
ACTATGAATAAGGCTGCGGGTGGAGACAAACTGGCGGAGCTGTTCTCTCTGGTCCCCGACCTGCTGGAGG
CCGCTAACACTTCAGGCAATGCGTCCCTTCAGCTCCCAGATCTTTGGTGGGAATTGGGCCTGGAACTGCC
CGACGGAGCGCCTCCTGGCCACCCTCCCGGCAGCGGCGGCGCTGAATCTGCCGATACCGAAGCCCGGGTC
AGGATCCTGATAAGCGTCGTCTACTGGGTTGTGTGCGCCCTCGGTCTGGCCGGCAATCTGCTGGTGCTGT
ACCTTATGAAGTCAATGCAGGGGTGGCGCAAATCCTCTATTAACCTTTTCGTCACCAACCTCGCTCTGAC
CGATTTTCAGTTTGTCTTGACTCTGCCCTTCTGGGCAGTTGAAAACGCCCTGGATTTCAAATGGCCATTT
GGCAAGGCCATGTGCAAAATAGTGAGTATGGTTACGTCAATGAACATGTACGCGTCAGTGTTCTTTCTGA
CCGCCATGAGCGTGACCCGGTATCATAGCGTTGCATCCGCCTTGAAAAGTCACCGAACCCGCGGTCATGG
ACGGGGAGATTGCTGTGGGCGAAGCCTCGGGGACAGTTGCTGTTTTAGCGCTAAAGCTCTGTGTGTATGG
ATTTGGGCACTGGCTGCTCTCGCATCTCTCCCTTCAGCTATCTTTAGTACAACTGTGAAGGTGATGGGCG
AGGAGCTCTGTCTCGTGAGGTTTCCTGACAAGCTTCTTGGGCGGGATAGACAGTTCTGGCTTGGGCTGTA
CCATTCTCAGAAAGTTCTGCTGGGCTTTGTTCTGCCCCTTGGGATCATTATCCTTTGTTACCTTCTGCTG
GTGCGATTTATTGCAGACCGACGGGCTGCCGGGACCAAAGGAGGCGCCGCAGTTGCAGGCGGGCGCCCAA
CAGGCGCTAGCGCCAGACGACTCTCTAAAGTTACCAAGAGTGTTACAATCGTGGTACTGAGTTTCTTCCT
CTGCTGGCTTCCCAACCAGGCACTGACCACATGGAGCATCTTGATTAAATTTAATGCTGTGCCGTTTTCA
CAGGAATACTTCCTCTGTCAGGTCTACGCATTCCCCGTTAGTGTCTGCCTCGCCCACTCAAACAGCTGTC
TTAATCCTGTGCTGTACTGCCTGGTGAGAAGAGAATTCCGAAAGGCTCTGAAATCACTGCTGTGGCGGAT
AGCCTCCCCCTCTATCACTAGCATGCGCCCTTTTACAGCCACAACCAAACCAGAACACGAGGACCAGGGC
CTCCAAGCCCCAGCTCCCCCCCACGCAGCTGCCGAACCGGACCTTCTGTACTATCCACCCGGTGTCGTCG
TGTATTCTGGTGGAAGATACGACTTGCTCCCCAGCAGCAGCGCATACATCGATACCGGTGGACGCACCCC
ACCCAGCCTGGGTCCCCAAGATGAGTCCTGCACCACCGCCAGCTCCTCCCTGGCCAAGGACACTTCATCG
ACCGGTGAGAACCTGTACTTCCAGCTAAGATTAGATAAAAGTAAAGTGATTAACAGCGCATTAGAGCTGC
TTAATGAGGTCGGAATCGAAGGTTTAACAACCCGTAAACTCGCCCAGAAGCTAGGTGTAGAGCAGCCTAC
ATTGTATTGGCATGTAAAAAATAAGCGGGCTTTGCTCGACGCCTTAGCCATTGAGATGTTAGATAGGCAC
CATACTCACTTTTGCCCTTTAGAAGGGGAAAGCTGGCAAGATTTTTTACGTAATAACGCTAAAAGTTTTA
GATGTGCTTTACTAAGTCATCGCGATGGAGCAAAAGTACATTTAGGTACACGGCCTACAGAAAAACAGTA
TGAAACTCTCGAAAATCAATTAGCCTTTTTATGCCAACAAGGTTTTTCACTAGAGAATGCATTATATGCA
CTCAGCGCTGTGGGGCATTTTACTTTAGGTTGCGTATTGGAAGATCAAGAGCATCAAGTCGCTAAAGAAG
AAAGGGAAACACCTACTACTGATAGTATGCCGCCATTATTACGACAAGCTATCGAATTATTTGATCACCA
AGGTGCAGAGCCAGCCTTCTTATTCGGCCTTGAATTGATCATATGCGGATTAGAAAAACAACTTAAATGT
GAAAGTGGGTCCGCGTACAGCCGCGCGCGTACGAAAAACAATTACGGGTCTACCATCGAGGGCCTGCTCG
ATCTCCCGGACGACGACGCCCCCGAAGAGGCGGGGCTGGCGGCTCCGCGCCTGTCCTTTCTCCCCGCGGG
ACACACGCGCAGACTGTCGACGGCCCCCCCGACCGATGTCAGCCTGGGGGACGAGCTCCACTTAGACGGC
GAGGACGTGGCGATGGCGCATGCCGACGCGCTAGACGATTTCGATCTGGACATGTTGGGGGACGGGGATT
CCCCGGGTCCGGGATTTACCCCCCACGACTCCGCCCCCTACGGCGCTCTGGATATGGCCGACTTCGAGTT
TGAGCAGATGTTTACCGATGCCCTTGGAATTGACGAGTACGGTGGGTAGTCTAGAGGGCCCGTTTAAACC
CGCTGATCAGCCTCGACTGTGCCTTCTAGTTGCCAGCCATCTGTTGTTTGCCCCTCCCCCGTGCCTTCCT
TGACCCTGGAAGGTGCCACTCCCACTGTCCTTTCCTAATAAAATGAGGAAATTGCATCGCATTGTCTGAG
TAGGTGTCATTCTATTCTGGGGGGTGGGGTGGGGCAGGACAGCAAGGGGGAGGATTGGGAAGACAATAGC
AGGCATGCTGGGGATGCGGTGGGCTCTATGGCTTCTGAGGCGGAAAGAACCAGCTGGGGCTCTAGGGGGT
ATCCCC
[124 nt withheld, positions 3857-3980]
C
[91 nt withheld, positions 3982-4072]
A
[49 nt withheld, positions 4074-4122]
CCTTTGACGTTGGAGTCCACGTTCTTT
[37 nt withheld, positions 4150-4186]
ACCCTATCTCGGTCTATTCTTTTGATTTATAAGGGATTTTGCCGATTTCGGCCTATTGGTTAAAAAATGA
GCTGATTTAACAAAAATTTAACGCGAATTAATTCTGTGGAATGTGTGTCAGTTAGGGTGTGGAAAGTCCC
CAGGCTCCCCAGCAGGCAGAAGTATGCAAAGCATGCATCTCAATTAGTCAGCAACCAGGTGTGGAAAGTC
CCCAGGCTCCCCAGCAGGCAGAAGTATGCAAAGCATGCATCTCAATTAGTCAGCAACCATAGTCCCGCCC
CTAACTCCGCCCATCCCGCCCCTAACTCCGCCCAGTTCCGCCCATTCTCCGCCCCATGGCTGACTAATTT
TTTTTATTTATGCAGAGGCCGAGGCCGCCTCTGCCTCTGAGCTATTCCAGAAGTAGTGAGGAGGCTTTTT
TGGAGGCCTAGGCTTTTGCAAAAAGCTCCCGGGAGCTTGTATATCCATTTTCGGATCTGATCAAGAGACA
GGATGAGGATCGTTTCGCATGATTGAACAAGATGGATTGCACGCAGGTTCTCCGGCCGCTTGGGTGGAGA
GGCTATTCGGCTATGACTGGGCACAACAGACAATCGGCTGCTCTGATGCCGCCGTGTTCCGGCTGTCAGC
GCAGGGGCGCCCGGTTCTTTTTGTCAAGACCGACCTGTCCGGTGCCCTGAATGAACTGCAGGACGAGGCA
GCGCGGCTATCGTGGCTGGCCACGACGGGCGTTCCTTGCGCAGCTGTGCTCGACGTTGTCACTGAAGCGG
GAAGGGACTGGCTGCTATTGGGCGAAGTGCCGGGGCAGGATCTCCTGTCATCTCACCTTGCTCCTGCCGA
GAAAGTATCCATCATGGCTGATGCAATGCGGCGGCTGCATACGCTTGATCCGGCTACCTGCCCATTCGAC
CACCAAGCGAAACATCGCATCGAGCGAGCACGTACTCGGATGGAAGCCGGTCTTGTCGATCAGGATGATC
TGGACGAAGAGCATCAGGGGCTCGCGCCAGCCGAACTGTTCGCCAGGCTCAAGGCGCGCATGCCCGACGG
CGAGGATCTCGTCGTGACCCATGGCGATGCCTGCTTGCCGAATATCATGGTGGAAAATGGCCGCTTTTCT
GGATTCATCGACTGTGGCCGGCTGGGTGTGGCGGACCGCTATCAGGACATAGCGTTGGCTACCCGTGATA
TTGCTGAAGAGCTTGGCGGCGAATGGGCTGACCGCTTCCTCGTGCTTTACGGTATCGCCGCTCCCGATTC
GCAGCGCATCGCCTTCTATCGCCTTCTTGACGAGTTCTTCTGAGCGGGACTCTGGGGTTCGAAATGACCG
ACCAAGCGACGCCCAACCTGCCATCACGAGATTTCGATTCCACCGCCGCCTTCTATGAAAGGTTGGGCTT
CGGAATCGTTTTCCGGGACGCCGGCTGGATGATCCTCCAGCGCGGGGATCTCATGCTGGAGTTCTTCGCC
CACCCCAACTTGTTTATTGCAGCTTATAATGGTTACAAATAAAGCAATAGCATCACAAATTTCACAAATA
AAGCATTTTTTTCACTGCATTCTAGTTGTGGTTTGTCCAAACTCATCAATGTATCTTATCATGTCTGTAT
ACCGTCGACCTCTAGCTAGAGCTTGGCGTAATCATGGTCATAGCTGTTTCCTGTGTGAAATTGTTATCCG
CTCACAATTCCACACAACATACGAGCCGGAAGCATAAAGTGTAAAGCCTGGGGTGCCTAATGAGTGAGCT
AACTCACATTAATTGCGTTGCGCTCACTGCCCGCTTTCCAGTCGGGAAACCTGTCGTGCCAGCTGCATTA
ATGAATCGGCCAACGCGCGGGGAGAGGCGGTTTGCGTATTGGGCGCTCTTCCGCTTCCTCGCTCACTGAC
TCGCTGCGCTCGGTCGTTCGGCTGCGGCGAGCGGTATCAGCTCACTCAAAGGCGGTAATACGGTTATCCA
CAGAATCAGGGGATAACGCAGGAAAGAACATGTGAGCAAAAGGCCAGCAAAAGGCCAGGAACCGTAAAAA
GGCCGCGTTGCTGGCGTTTTTCCATAGGCTCCGCCCCCCTGACGAGCATCACAAAAATCGACGCTCAAGT
CAGAGGTGGCGAAACCCGACAGGACTATAAAGATACCAGGCGTTTCCCCCTGGAAGCTCCCTCGTGCGCT
CTCCTGTTCCGACCCTGCCGCTTACCGGATACCTGTCCGCCTTTCTCCCTTCGGGAAGCGTGGCGCTTTC
TCATAGCTCACGCTGTAGGTATCTCAGTTCGGTGTAGGTCGTTCGCTCCAAGCTGGGCTGTGTGCACGAA
CCCCCCGTTCAGCCCGACCGCTGCGCCTTATCCGGTAACTATCGTCTTGAGTCCAACCCGGTAAGACACG
ACTTATCGCCACTGGCAGCAGCCACTGGTAACAGGATTAGCAGAGCGAGGTATGTAGGCGGTGCTACAGA
GTTCTTGAAGTGGTGGCCTAACTACGGCTACACTAGAAGAACAGTATTTGGTATCTGCGCTCTGCTGAAG
CCAGTTACCTTCGGAAAAAGAGTTGGTAGCTCTTGATCCGGCAAACAAACCACCGCTGGTAGCGGTGGTT
TTTTTGTTTGCAAGCAGCAGATTACGCGCAGAAAAAAAGGATCTCAAGAAGATCCTTTGATCTTTTCTAC
GGGGTCTGACGCTCAGTGGAACGAAAACTCACGTTAAGGGATTTTGGTCATGAGATTATCAAAAAGGATC
TTCACCTAGATCCTTTTAAATTAAAAATGAAGTTTTAAATCAATCTAAAGTATATATGAGTAAACTTGGT
CTGACAGTTACCAATGCTTAATCAGTGAGGCACCTATCTCAGCGATCTGTCTATTTCGTTCATCCATAGT
TGCCTGACTCCCCGTCGTGTAGATAACTACGATACGGGAGGGCTTACCATCTGGCCCCAGTGCTGCAATG
ATACCGCGAGACCCACGCTCACCGGCTCCAGATTTATCAGCAATAAACCAGCCAGCCGGAAGGGCCGAGC
GCAGAAGTGGTCCTGCAACTTTATCCGCCTCCATCCAGTCTATTAATTGTTGCCGGGAAGCTAGAGTAAG
TAGTTCGCCAGTTAATAGTTTGCGCAACGTTGTTGCCATTGCTACAGGCATCGTGGTGTCACGCTCGTCG
TTTGGTATGGCTTCATTCAGCTCCGGTTCCCAACGATCAAGGCGAGTTACATGATCCCCCATGTTGTGCA
AAAAAGCGGTTAGCTCCTTCGGTCCTCCGATCGTTGTCAGAAGTAAGTTGGCCGCAGTGTTATCACTCAT
GGTTATGGCAGCACTGCATAATTCTCTTACTGTCATGCCATCCGTAAGATGCTTTTCTGTGACTGGTGAG
TACTCAACCAAGTCATTCTGAGAATAGTGTATGCGGCGACCGAGTTGCTCTTGCCCGGCGTCAATACGGG
ATAATACCGCGCCACATAGCAGAACTTTAAAAGTGCTCATCATTGGAAAACGTTCTTCGGGGCGAAAACT
CTCAAGGATCTTACCGCTGTTGAGATCCAGTTCGATGTAACCCACTCGTGCACCCAACTGATCTTCAGCA
TCTTTTACTTTCACCAGCGTTTCTGGGTGAGCAAAAACAGGAAGGCAAAATGCCGCAAAAAAGGGAATAA
GGGCGACACGGAAATGTTGAATACTCATACTCTTCCTTTTTCAATATTATTGAAGCATTTATCAGGGTTA
TTGTCTCATGAGCGGATACATATTTGAATGTATTTAGAAAAATAAACAAATAGGGGTTCCGCGCACATTT
CCCCGAAAAGTGCCACCTGACGTCGACGGATCGGGAGATCTCCCGATCCCCTATGGTGCACTCTCAGTAC
AATCTG
