>Addgene plasmid #66494 | RXFP3-Tango | depositor partial sequence | sequence record 113601 | empty Tango
GACGGATCGGGAGATCTCCCGATCCCCTATGGTGCACTCTCAGTACAATCTGCTCTGATGCCGCATAGTT
AAGCCAGTATCTGCTCCCTGCTTGTGTGTTGGAGGTCGCTGAGTAGTGCGCGAGCAAAATTTAAGCTACA
ACAAGGCAAGGCTTGACCGACAATTGCATGAAGAATCTGCTTAGGGTTAGGCGTTTTGCGCTGCTTCGCG
ATGTACGGGCCAGATATACGCGTTGACATTGATTATTGACTAGTTATTAATAGTAATCAATTACGGGGTC
ATTAGTTCATAGCCCATATATGGAGTTCCGCGTTACATAACTTACGGTAAATGGCCCGCCTGGCTGACCG
CCCAACGACCCCCGCCCATTGACGTCAATAATGACGTATGTTCCCATAGTAACGCCAATAGGGACTTTCC
ATTGACGTCAATGGGTGGAGTATTTACGGTAAACTGCCCACTTGGCAGTACATCAAGTGTATCATATGCC
AAGTACGCCCCCTATTGACGTCAATGACGGTAAATGGCCCGCCTGGCATTATGCCCAGTACATGACCTTA
TGGGACTTTCCTACTTGGCAGTACATCTACGTATTAGTCATCGCTATTACCATGGTGATGCGGTTTTGGC
AGTACATCAATGGGCGTGGATAGCGGTTTGACTCACGGGGATTTCCAAGTCTCCACCCCATTGACGTCAA
TGGGAGTTTGTTTTGGCACCAAAATCAACGGGACTTTCCAAAATGTCGTAACAACTCCGCCCCATTGACG
CAAATGGGCGGTAGGCGTGTACGGTGGGAGGTCTATATAAGCAGAGCTCTCTGGCTAACTAGAGAACCCA
CTGCTTACTGGCTTATCGAAATTAATACGACTCACTATAGGGAGACCCAAGCTGGCTAGCGTTTAAACTT
AAGCTTGGTACCGAGCTCGGATCCACTAGTCCAGTGTGGTGGAATTCTGCAGATATCCAGCACAGTGGCG
GCCGCGCCACCATGAAGACGATCATCGCCCTGAGCTACATCTTCTGCCTGGTATTCGCCGACTACAAGGA
CGATGATGACGCCAGCATCGATACCGGTGGACGCACCCCACCCAGCCTGGGTCCCCAAGATGAGTCCTGC
ACCACCGCCAGCTCCTCCCTGGCCAAGGACACTTCATCGACCGGTGAGAACCTGTACTTCCAGCTAAGAT
TAGATAAAAGTAAAGTGATTAACAGCGCATTAGAGCTGCTTAATGAGGTCGGAATCGAAGGTTTAACAAC
CCGTAAACTCGCCCAGAAGCTAGGTGTAGAGCAGCCTACATTGTATTGGCATGTAAAAAATAAGCGGGCT
TTGCTCGACGCCTTAGCCATTGAGATGTTAGATAGGCACCATACTCACTTTTGCCCTTTAGAAGGGGAAA
GCTGGCAAGATTTTTTACGTAATAACGCTAAAAGTTTTAGATGTGCTTTACTAAGTCATCGCGATGGAGC
AAAAGTACATTTAGGTACACGGCCTACAGAAAAACAGTATGAAACTCTCGAAAATCAATTAGCCTTTTTA
TGCCAACAAGGTTTTTCACTAGAGAATGCATTATATGCACTCAGCGCTGTGGGGCATTTTACTTTAGGTT
GCGTATTGGAAGATCAAGAGCATCAAGTCGCTAAAGAAGAAAGGGAAACACCTACTACTGATAGTATGCC
GCCATTATTACGACAAGCTATCGAATTATTTGATCACCAAGGTGCAGAGCCAGCCTTCTTATTCGGCCTT
GAATTGATCATATGCGGATTAGAAAAACAACTTAAATGTGAAAGTGGGTCCGCGTACAGCCGCGCGCGTA
CGAAAAACAATTACGGGTCTACCATCGAGGGCCTGCTCGATCTCCCGGACGACGACGCCCCCGAAGAGGC
GGGGCTGGCGGCTCCGCGCCTGTCCTTTCTCCCCGCGGGACACACGCGCAGACTGTCGACGGCCCCCCCG
ACCGATGTCAGCCTGGGGGACGAGCTCCACTTAGACGGCGAGGACGTGGCGATGGCGCATGCCGACGCGC
TAGACGATTTCGATCTGGACATGTTGGGGGACGGGGATTCCCCGGGTCCGGGATTTACCCCCCACGACTC
CGCCCCCTACGGCGCTCTGGATATGGCCGACTTCGAGTTTGAGCAGATGTTTACCGATGCCCTTGGAATT
GACGAGTACGGTGGGTAGCTCGAGTCTAGAGGGCCCGTTTAAACCCGCTGATCAGCCTCGACTGTGCCTT
CTAGTTGCCAGCCATCTGTTGTTTGCCCCTCCCCCGTGCCTTCCTTGACCCTGGAAGGTGCCACTCCCAC
TGTCCTTTCCTAATAAAATGAGGAAATTGCATCGCATTGTCTGAGTAGGTGTCATTCTATTCTGGGGGGT
GGGGTGGGGCAGGACAGCAAGGGGGAGGATTGGGAAGACAATAGCAGGCATGCTGGGGATGCGGTGGGCT
CTATGGCTTCTGAGGCGGAAAGAACCAGCTGGGGCTCTAGGGGGTATCCCC
[124 nt withheld, positions 2502-2625]
C
[91 nt withheld, positions 2627-2717]
A
[49 nt withheld, positions 2719-2767]
CCTTTGACGTTGGAGTCCACGTTCTTT
[37 nt withheld, positions 2795-2831]
ACCCTATCTCGGTCTATTCTTTTGATTTATAAGGGATTTTGCCGATTTCGGCCTATTGGTTAAAAAATGA
GCTGATTTAACAAAAATTTAACGCGAATTAATTCTGTGGAATGTGTGTCAGTTAGGGTGTGGAAAGTCCC
CAGGCTCCCCAGCAGGCAGAAGTATGCAAAGCATGCATCTCAATTAGTCAGCAACCAGGTGTGGAAAGTC
CCCAGGCTCCCCAGCAGGCAGAAGTATGCAAAGCATGCATCTCAATTAGTCAGCAACCATAGTCCCGCCC
CTAACTCCGCCCATCCCGCCCCTAACTCCGCCCAGTTCCGCCCATTCTCCGCCCCATGGCTGACTAATTT
TTTTTATTTATGCAGAGGCCGAGGCCGCCTCTGCCTCTGAGCTATTCCAGAAGTAGTGAGGAGGCTTTTT
TGGAGGCCTAGGCTTTTGCAAAAAGCTCCCGGGAGCTTGTATATCCATTTTCGGATCTGATCAAGAGACA
GGATGAGGATCGTTTCGCATGATTGAACAAGATGGATTGCACGCAGGTTCTCCGGCCGCTTGGGTGGAGA
GGCTATTCGGCTATGACTGGGCACAACAGACAATCGGCTGCTCTGATGCCGCCGTGTTCCGGCTGTCAGC
GCAGGGGCGCCCGGTTCTTTTTGTCAAGACCGACCTGTCCGGTGCCCTGAATGAACTGCAGGACGAGGCA
GCGCGGCTATCGTGGCTGGCCACGACGGGCGTTCCTTGCGCAGCTGTGCTCGACGTTGTCACTGAAGCGG
GAAGGGACTGGCTGCTATTGGGCGAAGTGCCGGGGCAGGATCTCCTGTCATCTCACCTTGCTCCTGCCGA
GAAAGTATCCATCATGGCTGATGCAATGCGGCGGCTGCATACGCTTGATCCGGCTACCTGCCCATTCGAC
CACCAAGCGAAACATCGCATCGAGCGAGCACGTACTCGGATGGAAGCCGGTCTTGTCGATCAGGATGATC
TGGACGAAGAGCATCAGGGGCTCGCGCCAGCCGAACTGTTCGCCAGGCTCAAGGCGCGCATGCCCGACGG
CGAGGATCTCGTCGTGACCCATGGCGATGCCTGCTTGCCGAATATCATGGTGGAAAATGGCCGCTTTTCT
GGATTCATCGACTGTGGCCGGCTGGGTGTGGCGGACCGCTATCAGGACATAGCGTTGGCTACCCGTGATA
TTGCTGAAGAGCTTGGCGGCGAATGGGCTGACCGCTTCCTCGTGCTTTACGGTATCGCCGCTCCCGATTC
GCAGCGCATCGCCTTCTATCGCCTTCTTGACGAGTTCTTCTGAGCGGGACTCTGGGGTTCGAAATGACCG
ACCAAGCGACGCCCAACCTGCCATCACGAGATTTCGATTCCACCGCCGCCTTCTATGAAAGGTTGGGCTT
CGGAATCGTTTTCCGGGACGCCGGCTGGATGATCCTCCAGCGCGGGGATCTCATGCTGGAGTTCTTCGCC
CACCCCAACTTGTTTATTGCAGCTTATAATGGTTACAAATAAAGCAATAGCATCACAAATTTCACAAATA
AAGCATTTTTTTCACTGCATTCTAGTTGTGGTTTGTCCAAACTCATCAATGTATCTTATCATGTCTGTAT
ACCGTCGACCTCTAGCTAGAGCTTGGCGTAATCATGGTCATAGCTGTTTCCTGTGTGAAATTGTTATCCG
CTCACAATTCCACACAACATACGAGCCGGAAGCATAAAGTGTAAAGCCTGGGGTGCCTAATGAGTGAGCT
AACTCACATTAATTGCGTTGCGCTCACTGCCCGCTTTCCAGTCGGGAAACCTGTCGTGCCAGCTGCATTA
ATGAATCGGCCAACGCGCGGGGAGAGGCGGTTTGCGTATTGGGCGCTCTTCCGCTTCCTCGCTCACTGAC
TCGCTGCGCTCGGTCGTTCGGCTGCGGCGAGCGGTATCAGCTCACTCAAAGGCGGTAATACGGTTATCCA
CAGAATCAGGGGATAACGCAGGAAAGAACATGTGAGCAAAAGGCCAGCAAAAGGCCAGGAACCGTAAAAA
GGCCGCGTTGCTGGCGTTTTTCCATAGGCTCCGCCCCCCTGACGAGCATCACAAAAATCGACGCTCAAGT
CAGAGGTGGCGAAACCCGACAGGACTATAAAGATACCAGGCGTTTCCCCCTGGAAGCTCCCTCGTGCGCT
CTCCTGTTCCGACCCTGCCGCTTACCGGATACCTGTCCGCCTTTCTCCCTTCGGGAAGCGTGGCGCTTTC
TCATAGCTCACGCTGTAGGTATCTCAGTTCGGTGTAGGTCGTTCGCTCCAAGCTGGGCTGTGTGCACGAA
CCCCCCGTTCAGCCCGACCGCTGCGCCTTATCCGGTAACTATCGTCTTGAGTCCAACCCGGTAAGACACG
ACTTATCGCCACTGGCAGCAGCCACTGGTAACAGGATTAGCAGAGCGAGGTATGTAGGCGGTGCTACAGA
GTTCTTGAAGTGGTGGCCTAACTACGGCTACACTAGAAGAACAGTATTTGGTATCTGCGCTCTGCTGAAG
CCAGTTACCTTCGGAAAAAGAGTTGGTAGCTCTTGATCCGGCAAACAAACCACCGCTGGTAGCGGTTTTT
TTGTTTGCAAGCAGCAGATTACGCGCAGAAAAAAAGGATCTCAAGAAGATCCTTTGATCTTTTCTACGGG
GTCTGACGCTCAGTGGAACGAAAACTCACGTTAAGGGATTTTGGTCATGAGATTATCAAAAAGGATCTTC
ACCTAGATCCTTTTAAATTAAAAATGAAGTTTTAAATCAATCTAAAGTATATATGAGTAAACTTGGTCTG
ACAGTTACCAATGCTTAATCAGTGAGGCACCTATCTCAGCGATCTGTCTATTTCGTTCATCCATAGTTGC
CTGACTCCCCGTCGTGTAGATAACTACGATACGGGAGGGCTTACCATCTGGCCCCAGTGCTGCAATGATA
CCGCGAGACCCACGCTCACCGGCTCCAGATTTATCAGCAATAAACCAGCCAGCCGGAAGGGCCGAGCGCA
GAAGTGGTCCTGCAACTTTATCCGCCTCCATCCAGTCTATTAATTGTTGCCGGGAAGCTAGAGTAAGTAG
TTCGCCAGTTAATAGTTTGCGCAACGTTGTTGCCATTGCTACAGGCATCGTGGTGTCACGCTCGTCGTTT
GGTATGGCTTCATTCAGCTCCGGTTCCCAACGATCAAGGCGAGTTACATGATCCCCCATGTTGTGCAAAA
AAGCGGTTAGCTCCTTCGGTCCTCCGATCGTTGTCAGAAGTAAGTTGGCCGCAGTGTTATCACTCATGGT
TATGGCAGCACTGCATAATTCTCTTACTGTCATGCCATCCGTAAGATGCTTTTCTGTGACTGGTGAGTAC
TCAACCAAGTCATTCTGAGAATAGTGTATGCGGCGACCGAGTTGCTCTTGCCCGGCGTCAATACGGGATA
ATACCGCGCCACATAGCAGAACTTTAAAAGTGCTCATCATTGGAAAACGTTCTTCGGGGCGAAAACTCTC
AAGGATCTTACCGCTGTTGAGATCCAGTTCGATGTAACCCACTCGTGCACCCAACTGATCTTCAGCATCT
TTTACTTTCACCAGCGTTTCTGGGTGAGCAAAAACAGGAAGGCAAAATGCCGCAAAAAAGGGAATAAGGG
CGACACGGAAATGTTGAATACTCATACTCTTCCTTTTTCAATATTATTGAAGCATTTATCAGGGTTATTG
TCTCATGAGCGGATACATATTTGAATGTATTTAGAAAAATAAACAAATAGGGGTTCCGCGCACATTTCCC
CGAAAAGTGCCACCTGACGTC
