>Addgene plasmid #66494 | RXFP3-Tango | depositor partial sequence | sequence record 113602 | RXFP3
ATGCAGATGGCCGACGCCGCCACTATTGCCACTATGAATAAGGCTGCGGGTGGAGACAAACTGGCGGAGC
TGTTCTCTCTGGTCCCCGACCTGCTGGAGGCCGCTAACACTTCAGGCAATGCGTCCCTTCAGCTCCCAGA
TCTTTGGTGGGAATTGGGCCTGGAACTGCCCGACGGAGCGCCTCCTGGCCACCCTCCCGGCAGCGGCGGC
GCTGAATCTGCCGATACCGAAGCCCGGGTCAGGATCCTGATAAGCGTCGTCTACTGGGTTGTGTGCGCCC
TCGGTCTGGCCGGCAATCTGCTGGTGCTGTACCTTATGAAGTCAATGCAGGGGTGGCGCAAATCCTCTAT
TAACCTTTTCGTCACCAACCTCGCTCTGACCGATTTTCAGTTTGTCTTGACTCTGCCCTTCTGGGCAGTT
GAAAACGCCCTGGATTTCAAATGGCCATTTGGCAAGGCCATGTGCAAAATAGTGAGTATGGTTACGTCAA
TGAACATGTACGCGTCAGTGTTCTTTCTGACCGCCATGAGCGTGACCCGGTATCATAGCGTTGCATCCGC
CTTGAAAAGTCACCGAACCCGCGGTCATGGACGGGGAGATTGCTGTGGGCGAAGCCTCGGGGACAGTTGC
TGTTTTAGCGCTAAAGCTCTGTGTGTATGGATTTGGGCACTGGCTGCTCTCGCATCTCTCCCTTCAGCTA
TCTTTAGTACAACTGTGAAGGTGATGGGCGAGGAGCTCTGTCTCGTGAGGTTTCCTGACAAGCTTCTTGG
GCGGGATAGACAGTTCTGGCTTGGGCTGTACCATTCTCAGAAAGTTCTGCTGGGCTTTGTTCTGCCCCTT
GGGATCATTATCCTTTGTTACCTTCTGCTGGTGCGATTTATTGCAGACCGACGGGCTGCCGGGACCAAAG
GAGGCGCCGCAGTTGCAGGCGGGCGCCCAACAGGCGCTAGCGCCAGACGACTCTCTAAAGTTACCAAGAG
TGTTACAATCGTGGTACTGAGTTTCTTCCTCTGCTGGCTTCCCAACCAGGCACTGACCACATGGAGCATC
TTGATTAAATTTAATGCTGTGCCGTTTTCACAGGAATACTTCCTCTGTCAGGTCTACGCATTCCCCGTTA
GTGTCTGCCTCGCCCACTCAAACAGCTGTCTTAATCCTGTGCTGTACTGCCTGGTGAGAAGAGAATTCCG
AAAGGCTCTGAAATCACTGCTGTGGCGGATAGCCTCCCCCTCTATCACTAGCATGCGCCCTTTTACAGCC
ACAACCAAACCAGAACACGAGGACCAGGGCCTCCAAGCCCCAGCTCCCCCCCACGCAGCTGCCGAACCGG
ACCTTCTGTACTATCCACCCGGTGTCGTCGTGTATTCTGGTGGAAGATACGACTTGCTCCCCAGCAGCAG
CGCATAC
