>Addgene plasmid #66494 | RXFP3-Tango | addgene partial sequence | sequence record 120441 | CMV-F 5'-CGCAAATGGGCGGTAGGCGTG-3'
GCTCTCTGGCTAACTAGAGAACCCACTGCTTACTGGCTTATCGAAATTAATACGACTCACTATAGGGAGA
CCCAAGCTGGCTAGCGTTTAAACTTAAGCTTGGTACCGAGCTCGGATCCACTAGTCCAGTGTGGTGGAAT
TCTGCAGATATCCAGCACAGTGGCGGCCGCGCCACCATGAAGACGATCATCGCCCTGAGCTACATCTTCT
GCCTGGTATTCGCCGACTACAAGGACGATGATGACGCCAGCATCGATATGCAGATGGCCGACGCCGCCAC
TATTGCCACTATGAATAAGGCTGCGGGTGGAGACAAACTGGCGGAGCTGTTCTCTCTGGTCCCCGACCTG
CTGGAGGCCGCTAACACTTCAGGCAATGCGTCCCTTCAGCTCCCAGATCTTTGGTGGGAATTGGGCCTGG
AACTGCCCGACGGAGCGCCTCCTGGCCACCCTCCCGGCAGCGGCGGCGCTGAATCTGCCGATACCGAAGC
CCGGGTCAGGATCCTGATAAGCGTCGTCTACTGGGTTGTGTGCGCCCTCGGTCTGGCCGGCAATCTGCTG
GTGCTGTACCTTATGAAGTCAATGCAGGGGTGGCGCAAATCCTCTATTAACCTTTTCGTCACCAACCTCG
CTCTGACCGATTTTCAGTTTGTCTTGACTCTGCCCTTCTGGGCAGTTGAAAACGCCCTGGATTTCAAATG
GCCATTTGGCAAGGCCATGTGCAAAATAGTGAGTATGGTTACGTCAATGAACATGTACGCGTCAGTGTTC
TTTCTGACCGCCATGAGCGTGACCCGGTATCATAGCGTTGCATCCGCCTTGAAAAGTCACCGAACCCGCG
GTCATGGACGGGGAGATTGCTGTGGGCGAAGCCTC
