>Addgene plasmid #66494 | RXFP3-Tango | addgene partial sequence | sequence record 120442 | Tet-R 5'-GGCGAGTTTACGGGTTGTTA-3'
GCTCTAATGCGCTGTTAATCACTTTACTTTTATCTAATCTTAGCTGGAAGTACAGGTTCTCACCGGTCGA
TGAAGTGTCCTTGGCCAGGGAGGAGCTGGCGGTGGTGCAGGACTCATCTTGGGGACCCAGGCTGGGTGGG
GTGCGTCCACCGGTATCGATGTATGCGCTGCTGCTGGGGAGCAAGTCGTATCTTCCACCAGAATACACGA
CGACACCGGGTGGATAGTACAGAAGGTCCGGTTCGGCAGCTGCGTGGGGGGGAGCTGGGGCTTGGAGGCC
CTGGTCCTCGTGTTCTGGTTTGGTTGTGGCTGTAAAAGGGCGCATGCTAGTGATAGAGGGGGAGGCTATC
CGCCACAGCAGTGATTTCAGAGCCTTTCGGAATTCTCTTCTCACCAGGCAGTACAGCACAGGATTAAGAC
AGCTGTTTGAGTGGGCGAGGCAGACACTAACGGGGAATGCGTAGACCTGACAGAGGAAGTATTCCTGTGA
AAACGGCACAGCATTAAATTTAATCAAGATGCTCCATGTGGTCAGTGCCTGGTTGGGAAGCCAGCAGAGG
AAGAAACTCAGTACCACGATTGTAACACTCTTGGTAACTTTAGAGAGTCGTCTGGCGCTAGCGCCTGTTG
GGCGCCCGCCTGCAACTGCGGCGCCTCCTTTGGTCCCGGCAGCCCGTCGGTCTGCAATAAATCGCACCAG
CAGAAGGTAACAAAGGATAATGATCCCAAGGGGCAGAACAAAGCCCAGCAGAACTTTCTGAGAATGGTAC
AGCCCAAGCCAGAACTGTCTATCCCGCCCAAGAAGCTTGTCAGGAAACCTCACGAGACAGAGCTCCTCGC
CCATCACCTTCACAGTTGTACTAAAGATAGCTGAAGGGAGAGATGCGAGAGCAGCCAGTGCCCAAATCCA
TACACACAGAGCTTTAGCGCTAAAACAGCAACTGTCCCCGAGGCTTCGCCCACAGCAATCTCCCCGTCCA
TGACCGCGGG
